>Addgene plasmid #229443 | sgCDK1-ROSA | addgene full sequence | sequence record 456446 | Addgene NGS Result
TTAATGTAGTCTTATGCAATACTCTTGTAGTCTTGCAACATGGTAACGATGAGTTAGCAACATGCCTTAC
AAGGAGAGAAAAAGCACCGTGCATGCCGATTGGTGGAAGTAAGGTGGTACGATCGTGCCTTATTAGGAAG
GCAACAGACGGGTCTGACATGGATTGGACGAACCACTGAATTGCCGCATTGCAGAGATATTGTATTTAAG
TGCCTAGCTCGATACATAAACGGGTCTCTCTGGTTAGACCAGATCTGAGCCTGGGAGCTCTCTGGCTAAC
TAGGGAACCCACTGCTTAAGCCTCAATAAAGCTTGCCTTGAGTGCTTCAAGTAGTGTGTGCCCGTCTGTT
GTGTGACTCTGGTAACTAGAGATCCCTCAGACCCTTTTAGTCAGTGTGGAAAATCTCTAGCAGTGGCGCC
CGAACAGGGACTTGAAAGCGAAAGGGAAACCAGAGGAGCTCTCTCGACGCAGGACTCGGCTTGCTGAAGC
GCGCACGGCAAGAGGCGAGGGGCGGCGACTGGTGAGTACGCCAAAAATTTTGACTAGCGGAGGCTAGAAG
GAGAGAGATGGGTGCGAGAGCGTCAGTATTAAGCGGGGGAGAATTAGATCGCGATGGGAAAAAATTCGGT
TAAGGCCAGGGGGAAAGAAAAAATATAAATTAAAACATATAGTATGGGCAAGCAGGGAGCTAGAACGATT
CGCAGTTAATCCTGGCCTGTTAGAAACATCAGAAGGCTGTAGACAAATACTGGGACAGCTACAACCATCC
CTTCAGACAGGATCAGAAGAACTTAGATCATTATATAATACAGTAGCAACCCTCTATTGTGTGCATCAAA
GGATAGAGATAAAAGACACCAAGGAAGCTTTAGACAAGATAGAGGAAGAGCAAAACAAAAGTAAGACCAC
CGCACAGCAAGCGGCCGCTGATCTTCAGACCTGGAGGAGGAGATATGAGGGACAATTGGAGAAGTGAATT
ATATAAATATAAAGTAGTAAAAATTGAACCATTAGGAGTAGCACCCACCAAGGCAAAGAGAAGAGTGGTG
CAGAGAGAAAAAAGAGCAGTGGGAATAGGAGCTTTGTTCCTTGGGTTCTTGGGAGCAGCAGGAAGCACTA
TGGGCGCAGCGTCAATGACGCTGACGGTACAGGCCAGACAATTATTGTCTGGTATAGTGCAGCAGCAGAA
CAATTTGCTGAGGGCTATTGAGGCGCAACAGCATCTGTTGCAACTCACAGTCTGGGGCATCAAGCAGCTC
CAGGCAAGAATCCTGGCTGTGGAAAGATACCTAAAGGATCAACAGCTCCTGGGGATTTGGGGTTGCTCTG
GAAAACTCATTTGCACCACTGCTGTGCCTTGGAATGCTAGTTGGAGTAATAAATCTCTGGAACAGATTTG
GAATCACACGACCTGGATGGAGTGGGACAGAGAAATTAACAATTACACAAGCTTAATACACTCCTTAATT
GAAGAATCGCAAAACCAGCAAGAAAAGAATGAACAAGAATTATTGGAATTAGATAAATGGGCAAGTTTGT
GGAATTGGTTTAACATAACAAATTGGCTGTGGTATATAAAATTATTCATAATGATAGTAGGAGGCTTGGT
AGGTTTAAGAATAGTTTTTGCTGTACTTTCTATAGTGAATAGAGTTAGGCAGGGATATTCACCATTATCG
TTTCAGACCCACCTCCCAACCCCGAGGGGACCCAGAGAGGGCCTATTTCCCATGATTCCTTCATATTTGC
ATATACGATACAAGGCTGTTAGAGAGATAATTAGAATTAATTTGACTGTAAACACAAAGATATTAGTACA
AAATACGTGACGTAGAAAGTAATAATTTCTTGGGTAGTTTGCAGTTTTAAAATTATGTTTTAAAATGGAC
TATCATATGCTTACCGTAACTTGAAAGTATTTCGATTTCTTGGCTTTATATATCTTGTGGAAAGGACGAA
ACACCGACACAATCCCCTGTAGGATTGTTTCAGAGCTATGCACAAGAGTGCATAGCAAGTTGAAATAAGG
CTAGTCCGTTATCAACTTTGCTGGAAACAGCAAAGTGGCACCGAGTCGGTGCTTTTTTTGCGTGACCGAG
CTTGTCTGCCCGCGCAGTCCACTAGACAGACGCGCAGAGGTCGGGCGGGCCTAGGGCCAATTTCCCATGG
TTCCCTTCATTTGCATATATGATGTAATAAGGTTATGGAGACTATTAAACTTAGCCCTAATCAAACTATA
TGATGATAATGTGTGTGGTACAAAAGGTCATAACTTATTATATACTTTGAAACTTAAAAAAGGGTTACAG
TTTAGTCACCATAACTGTAAAATTTTTTCTATTCTTAGCTTTATATAGTTCTTGAGAGGCCATGTTTATC
GTTGCGGTCAGGTCACGCCGCGTTTAAGAGCTATGCTGGAAACAGCATAGCAAGTTTAAATAAGGCTAGT
CCGTTATCAACTTTGCTGGAAACAGCAAAGTGGCACCGAGTCGGTGCTTTTTTTGAATTCTAGATCTTGA
GACAAATGGCAGTATTCATCCACAATTTTAAAAGAAAAGGGGGGATTGGGGGGTACAGTGCAGGGGAAAG
AATAGTAGACATAATAGCAACAGACATACAAACTAAAGAATTACAAAAACAAATTACAAAAATTCAAAAT
TTTCGGGTTTATTACAGGGACAGCAGAGATCCACTTTGGCGCCGGCTCGAGTGGCTCCGGTGCCCGTCAG
TGGGCAGAGCGCACATCGCCCACAGTCCCCGAGAAGTTGGGGGGAGGGGTCGGCAATTGAACCGGTGCCT
AGAGAAGGTGGCGCGGGGTAAACTGGGAAAGTGATGTCGTGTACTGGCTCCGCCTTTTTCCCGAGGGTGG
GGGAGAACCGTATATAAGTGCAGTAGTCGCCGTGAACGTTCTTTTTCGCAACGGGTTTGCCGCCAGAACA
CAGGTGTCGTGACGCGGGATCCGCCACCATGGATTACAAAGACGATGACGATAAGATGGTGAGCAAGGGC
GAGGAGCTGTTCACCGGGGTGGTGCCCATCCTGGTCGAGCTGGACGGCGACGTAAACGGCCACAAGTTCA
GCGTGTCCGGCGAGGGCGAGGGCGATGCCACCTACGGCAAGCTGACCCTGAAGTTCATCTGCACCACCGG
CAAGCTGCCCGTGCCCTGGCCCACCCTCGTGACCACCCTGACCTACGGCGTGCAGTGCTTCAGCCGCTAC
CCCGACCACATGAAGCAGCACGACTTCTTCAAGTCCGCCATGCCCGAAGGCTACGTCCAGGAGCGCACCA
TCTTCTTCAAGGACGACGGCAACTACAAGACCCGCGCCGAGGTGAAGTTCGAGGGCGACACCCTGGTGAA
CCGCATCGAGCTGAAGGGCATCGACTTCAAGGAGGACGGCAACATCCTGGGGCACAAGCTGGAGTACAAC
TACAACAGCCACAACGTCTATATCATGGCCGACAAGCAGAAGAACGGCATCAAGGTGAACTTCAAGATCC
GCCACAACATCGAGGACGGCAGCGTGCAGCTCGCCGACCACTACCAGCAGAACACCCCCATCGGCGACGG
CCCCGTGCTGCTGCCCGACAACCACTACCTGAGCACCCAGTCCGCCCTGAGCAAAGACCCCAACGAGAAG
CGCGATCACATGGTCCTGCTGGAGTTCGTGACCGCCGCCGGGATCACTCTCGGCATGGACGAGCTGTACA
AGGCTAGCGGCAGCGGCGCCACCAACTTCAGCCTGCTGAAGCAGGCCGGCGACGTGGAGGAGAACCCCGG
CCCCATGAAGACCTTCAACATCTCTCAGCAGGACCTTGAGCTGGTGGAAGTTGCCACTGAGAAAATCACC
ATGCTCTATGAGGACAACAAGCACCATGTTGGTGCTGCCATCAGGACCAAGACAGGAGAAATCATCTCTG
CTGTCCACATTGAAGCCTACATTGGCAGGGTCACTGTGTGTGCAGAGGCCATTGCCATTGGGTCTGCAGT
CTCCAATGGGCAGAAGGACTTTGACACCATTGTGGCTGTGAGGCACCCCTACAGTGATGAGGTGGACAGG
TCCATCAGAGTGGTGTCCCCCTGTGGCATGTGCAGGGAGCTCATCTCAGACTATGCCCCTGATTGCTTTG
TTCTGATTGAGATGAATGGCAAGCTGGTCAAGACAACCATTGAGGAGCTGATTCCACTGAAATACACCAG
AAACTAAAAGTAGCGCGTTAAGTCGACAATCAACCTCTGGATTACAAAATTTGTGAAAGATTGACTGGTA
TTCTTAACTATGTTGCTCCTTTTACGCTATGTGGATACGCTGCTTTAATGCCTTTGTATCATGCTATTGC
TTCCCGTATGGCTTTCATTTTCTCCTCCTTGTATAAATCCTGGTTGCTGTCTCTTTATGAGGAGTTGTGG
CCCGTTGTCAGGCAACGTGGCGTGGTGTGCACTGTGTTTGCTGACGCAACCCCCACTGGTTGGGGCATTG
CCACCACCTGTCAGCTCCTTTCCGGGACTTTCGCTTTCCCCCTCCCTATTGCCACGGCGGAACTCATCGC
CGCCTGCCTTGCCCGCTGCTGGACAGGGGCTCGGCTGTTGGGCACTGACAATTCCGTGGTGTTGTCGGGG
AAATCATCGTCCTTTCCTTGGCTGCTCGCCTGTGTTGCCACCTGGATTCTGCGCGGGACGTCCTTCTGCT
ACGTCCCTTCGGCCCTCAATCCAGCGGACCTTCCTTCCCGCGGCCTGCTGCCGGCTCTGCGGCCTCTTCC
GCGTCTTCGCCTTCGCCCTCAGACGAGTCGGATCTCCCTTTGGGCCGCCTCCCCGCGTCGACTTTAAGAC
CAATGACTTACAAGGCAGCTGTAGATCTTAGCCACTTTTTAAAAGAAAAGGGGGGACTGGAAGGGCTAAT
TCACTCCCAACGAAGACAAGATCTGCTTTTTGCTTGTACTGGGTCTCTCTGGTTAGACCAGATCTGAGCC
TGGGAGCTCTCTGGCTAACTAGGGAACCCACTGCTTAAGCCTCAATAAAGCTTGCCTTGAGTGCTTCAAG
TAGTGTGTGCCCGTCTGTTGTGTGACTCTGGTAACTAGAGATCCCTCAGACCCTTTTAGTCAGTGTGGAA
AATCTCTAGCAGTACGTATAGTAGTTCATGTCATCTTATTATTCAGTATTTATAACTTGCAAAGAAATGA
ATATCAGAGAGTGAGAGGAACTTGTTTATTGCAGCTTATAATGGTTACAAATAAAGCAATAGCATCACAA
ATTTCACAAATAAAGCATTTTTTTCACTGCATTCTAGTTGTGGTTTGTCCAAACTCATCAATGTATCTTA
TCATGTCTGGCTCTAGCTATCCCGCCCCTAACTCCGCCCATCCCGCCCCTAACTCCGCCCAGTTCCGCCC
ATTCTCCGCCCCATGGCTGACTAATTTTTTTTATTTATGCAGAGGCCGAGGCCGCCTCGGCCTCTGAGCT
ATTCCAGAAGTAGTGAGGAGGCTTTTTTGGAGGCCTAGGGACGTACCCAATTCGCCCTATAGTGAGTCGT
ATTACGCGCGCTCACTGGCCGTCGTTTTACAACGTCGTGACTGGGAAAACCCTGGCGTTACCCAACTTAA
TCGCCTTGCAGCACATCCCCCTTTCGCCAGCTGGCGTAATAGCGAAGAGGCCCGCACCGATCGCCCTTCC
CAACAGTTGCGCAGCCTGAATGGCGAATGGG
[124 nt withheld, positions 5702-5825]
C
[91 nt withheld, positions 5827-5917]
A
[49 nt withheld, positions 5919-5967]
CCTTTGACGTTGGAGTCCACGTTCTTT
[37 nt withheld, positions 5995-6031]
ACCCTATCTCGGTCTATTCTTTTGATTTATAAGGGATTTTGCCGATTTCGGCCTATTGGTTAAAAAATGA
GCTGATTTAACAAAAATTTAACGCGAATTTTAACAAAATATTAACGCTTACAATTTAGGTGGCACTTTTC
GGGGAAATGTGCGCGGAACCCCTATTTGTTTATTTTTCTAAATACATTCAAATATGTATCCGCTCATGAG
ACAATAACCCTGATAAATGCTTCAATAATATTGAAAAAGGAAGAGTATGAGTATTCAACATTTCCGTGTC
GCCCTTATTCCCTTTTTTGCGGCATTTTGCCTTCCTGTTTTTGCTCACCCAGAAACGCTGGTGAAAGTAA
AAGATGCTGAAGATCAGTTGGGTGCACGAGTGGGTTACATCGAACTGGATCTCAACAGCGGTAAGATCCT
TGAGAGTTTTCGCCCCGAAGAACGTTTTCCAATGATGAGCACTTTTAAAGTTCTGCTATGTGGCGCGGTA
TTATCCCGTATTGACGCCGGGCAAGAGCAACTCGGTCGCCGCATACACTATTCTCAGAATGACTTGGTTG
AGTACTCACCAGTCACAGAAAAGCATCTTACGGATGGCATGACAGTAAGAGAATTATGCAGTGCTGCCAT
AACCATGAGTGATAACACTGCGGCCAACTTACTTCTGACAACGATCGGAGGACCGAAGGAGCTAACCGCT
TTTTTGCACAACATGGGGGATCATGTAACTCGCCTTGATCGTTGGGAACCGGAGCTGAATGAAGCCATAC
CAAACGACGAGCGTGACACCACGATGCCTGTAGCAATGGCAACAACGTTGCGCAAACTATTAACTGGCGA
ACTACTTACTCTAGCTTCCCGGCAACAATTAATAGACTGGATGGAGGCGGATAAAGTTGCAGGACCACTT
CTGCGCTCGGCCCTTCCGGCTGGCTGGTTTATTGCTGATAAATCTGGAGCCGGTGAGCGTGGGTCTCGCG
GTATCATTGCAGCACTGGGGCCAGATGGTAAGCCCTCCCGTATCGTAGTTATCTACACGACGGGGAGTCA
GGCAACTATGGATGAACGAAATAGACAGATCGCTGAGATAGGTGCCTCACTGATTAAGCATTGGTAACTG
TCAGACCAAGTTTACTCATATATACTTTAGATTGATTTAAAACTTCATTTTTAATTTAAAAGGATCTAGG
TGAAGATCCTTTTTGATAATCTCATGACCAAAATCCCTTAACGTGAGTTTTCGTTCCACTGAGCGTCAGA
CCCCGTAGAAAAGATCAAAGGATCTTCTTGAGATCCTTTTTTTCTGCGCGTAATCTGCTGCTTGCAAACA
AAAAAACCACCGCTACCAGCGGTGGTTTGTTTGCCGGATCAAGAGCTACCAACTCTTTTTCCGAAGGTAA
CTGGCTTCAGCAGAGCGCAGATACCAAATACTGTTCTTCTAGTGTAGCCGTAGTTAGGCCACCACTTCAA
GAACTCTGTAGCACCGCCTACATACCTCGCTCTGCTAATCCTGTTACCAGTGGCTGCTGCCAGTGGCGAT
AAGTCGTGTCTTACCGGGTTGGACTCAAGACGATAGTTACCGGATAAGGCGCAGCGGTCGGGCTGAACGG
GGGGTTCGTGCACACAGCCCAGCTTGGAGCGAACGACCTACACCGAACTGAGATACCTACAGCGTGAGCT
ATGAGAAAGCGCCACGCTTCCCGAAGGGAGAAAGGCGGACAGGTATCCGGTAAGCGGCAGGGTCGGAACA
GGAGAGCGCACGAGGGAGCTTCCAGGGGGAAACGCCTGGTATCTTTATAGTCCTGTCGGGTTTCGCCACC
TCTGACTTGAGCGTCGATTTTTGTGATGCTCGTCAGGGGGGCGGAGCCTATGGAAAAACGCCAGCAACGC
GGCCTTTTTACGGTTCCTGGCCTTTTGCTGGCCTTTTGCTCACATGTTCTTTCCTGCGTTATCCCCTGAT
TCTGTGGATAACCGTATTACCGCCTTTGAGTGAGCTGATACCGCTCGCCGCAGCCGAACGACCGAGCGCA
GCGAGTCAGTGAGCGAGGAAGCGGAAGAGCGCCCAATACGCAAACCGCCTCTCCCCGCGCGTTGGCCGAT
TCATTAATGCAGCTGGCACGACAGGTTTCCCGACTGGAAAGCGGGCAGTGAGCGCAACGCAATTAATGTG
AGTTAGCTCACTCATTAGGCACCCCAGGCTTTACACTTTATGCTTCCGGCTCGTATGTTGTGTGGAATTG
TGAGCGGATAACAATTTCACACAGGAAACAGCTATGACCATGATTACGCCAAGCGCGCAATTAACCCTCA
CTAAAGGGAACAAAAGCTGGAGCTGCAAGC
Features (pLannotate 1.2.2; 29 found; start..end, strand, type, name):
      5..231     +  promoter       RSV promoter: Rous sarcoma virus enhancer/promoter
    232..412     +  LTR            5' LTR (truncated): truncated 5' long terminal repeat (LTR) from HIV-1
    459..584     +  misc_feature   HIV-1 Ψ: packaging signal of human immunodeficiency virus type 1
    568..931     +  CDS            HIV-1 gag (fragment): gag protein from human immunodeficiency virus 1; gag
   1077..1310    +  misc_feature   RRE: The Rev response element (RRE) of HIV-1 allows for Rev-dependent mRNA export from the nucleus to the cytoplasm.
   1687..1713    +  CDS            Rev (fragment): human immunodeficiency virus 1 (HIV-1) Rev protein; rev; enhances nuclear export of unspliced and incompletely spliced viral mRNAs
   1717..1957    +  promoter       U6 promoter: RNA polymerase III promoter for human U6 snRNA
   2010..2048    +  misc_RNA       tracrRNA (fragment): trans-activating CRISPR RNA for the Streptococcus pyogenes CRISPR/Cas9 system
   2420..2463    +  misc_RNA       tracrRNA (fragment): trans-activating CRISPR RNA for the Streptococcus pyogenes CRISPR/Cas9 system
   2546..2663    +  misc_feature   cPPT/CTS: central polypurine tract and central termination sequence of HIV-1
   2732..2943    +  promoter       EF-1α core promoter: core promoter for human elongation factor EF-1α
   2996..3712    +  CDS            EGFP: EGFP is a basic (constitutively fluorescent) green fluorescent protein published in 1996, derived from Aequorea victoria. It is reported to be a rapidly-maturing weak dimer with moderate acid sensitivity.
   3785..4204    +  CDS            bsr: BSR_BACCE - Experimental evidence at protein level: Swiss-Prot protein existence level 1. Catalyzes the deamination of the cytosine moiety of the antibiotics blasticidin S, cytomycin and acetylblasticidin S. From Bacillus cereus.
   4228..4816    +  misc_feature   WPRE: woodchuck hepatitis virus posttranscriptional regulatory element
   4867..4886    +  misc_feature   cPPT/CTS (fragment): central polypurine tract and central termination sequence of HIV-1
   4888..5121    +  LTR            3' LTR (ΔU3): self-inactivating 3' long terminal repeat (LTR) from HIV-1
   5199..5320    +  polyA_signal   SV40 poly(A) signal: SV40 polyadenylation signal
   5360..5495    +  rep_origin     SV40 ori: SV40 origin of replication
   5516..5534    -  promoter       T7 promoter: promoter for bacteriophage T7 RNA polymerase
   5542..5697    +  CDS            lacZα (fragment): LacZα fragment of β-galactosidase; lacZ fragment
   5702..6130    +  rep_origin     f1 ori (sequence partly withheld): f1 bacteriophage origin of replication; arrow indicates direction of (+) strand synthesis
   6183..6287    +  promoter       AmpR promoter: bla
   6288..7148    +  CDS            AmpR: β-lactamase; bla; confers resistance to ampicillin, carbenicillin, and related antibiotics
   7319..7907    +  rep_origin     ori: high-copy-number ColE1/pMB1/pBR322/pUC origin of replication
   8090..8182    +  CDS            lacI (fragment): lac repressor; lacI; The lac repressor binds to the lac operator to inhibit transcription in E. coli. This inhibition can be relieved by adding lactose or isopropyl-β-D-thiogalactopyranoside (IPTG).
   8195..8216    +  protein_bind   CAP binding site: CAP binding activates transcription in the presence of cAMP. E. coli catabolite activator protein
   8231..8261    +  promoter       lac promoter: promoter for the E. coli lac operon
   8269..8285    +  protein_bind   lac operator: The lac repressor binds to the lac operator to inhibit transcription in E. coli. This inhibition can be relieved by adding lactose or isopropyl-β-D-thiogalactopyranoside (IPTG). lac repressor encoded by lacI
   8330..8348    +  promoter       T3 promoter: promoter for bacteriophage T3 RNA polymerase
