[The description below was written by a language model from this plasmid's Addgene catalogue record and pLannotate feature annotations shown in this document.]
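Description:
sgCDK1-ROSA is a third-generation-style, self-inactivating lentiviral CRISPR vector built on the LentiVi backbone and designed to deliver two single guide RNAs into human cells for knockout of CDK1. The record lists two guide sequences and two Pol III promoters, human U6 and bovine U6. The name suggests that one guide targets CDK1 and the other a ROSA control locus, although the record does not say which guide is which. The feature table annotates the human U6 promoter and two S. pyogenes tracrRNA-derived scaffold fragments, consistent with tandem sgRNA cassettes. The bovine U6 promoter is not annotated but presumably lies between the two scaffolds. No Cas9 coding sequence is present, so the nuclease must be supplied separately, for example by a Cas9-expressing cell line.

Downstream of the guide cassettes and a cPPT/CTS element, an EF-1α core (EFS) promoter drives EGFP linked through a P2A peptide to the blasticidin deaminase gene bsr, followed by a WPRE to enhance transcript expression. This allows transduced cells to be tracked by fluorescence or selected with blasticidin. The viral elements are an RSV promoter fused to a truncated HIV-1 5' LTR, the Ψ packaging signal, a gag fragment, the RRE and a ΔU3 3' LTR, so virus production depends on packaging functions provided in trans. The plasmid is propagated in E. coli at high copy through a ColE1/pUC-type origin with ampicillin resistance, and the backbone also carries f1 and SV40 origins. It comes from a study of kinase dependencies in YAP/TAZ-driven human cancer. In that setting, a guide against an essential cell-cycle kinase such as CDK1 could plausibly serve as a positive control, though the record states only CDK1 knockout as its purpose.
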