Addgene plasmid #229443: sgCDK1-ROSA
Purpose: knockout of CDK1
Depositing lab: Christopher Vakoc. Depositing organization: Cold Spring Harbor Laboratory. Publication: MARK2/MARK3 kinases are catalytic co-dependencies of YAP/TAZ in human cancer. Klingbeil O, Skopelitis D, Tonelli C, Yoshimoto T, Alpsoy A, Panepinto MC, Minicozzi F, Merrill JR, Cafiero AM, Aggarwal D, Russo S, Ha T, Demerdash OE, Wee TL, Spector DL, Lyons SK, Tuveson DA, Cifani P, Vakoc CR. Cancer Discov. 2024 Jul 26. doi: 10.1158/2159-8290.CD-23-1529. PubMed 39058094.
Backbone
  Vector backbone: LentiVi
  Vector type: Mammalian Expression, Lentiviral, CRISPR
  Selectable markers: Blasticidin ; GFP-P2A-BlastR
Growth in bacteria
  Bacterial resistance: Ampicillin, 100 μg/mL
  Growth temperature: 37°C
  Growth strain: NEB Stable
  Copy number: High Copy
Gene/Insert
  Gene/Insert name: sgCDK1-ROSA
  gRNA/shRNA sequence: ACACAATCCCCTGTAGGATT;TTGCGGTCAGGTCACGCCGC
  Species: H. sapiens (human)
  Entrez Gene: CDK1 (a.k.a. CDC2, CDC28A, P34CDC2)
  Promoter: hU6;bU6;EFS
  Cloning method: Gibson Cloning
Terms and licenses: Academic/Nonprofit Terms; Industry Terms: Not Available to Industry
How to cite: sgCDK1-ROSA was a gift from Christopher Vakoc (Addgene plasmid # 229443 ; http://n2t.net/addgene:229443 ; RRID:Addgene_229443)
